>Addgene plasmid #46457 | pGEX Nck-SH2 | depositor full sequence | sequence record 65635 | Full Sequence
ACGTTATCGACTGCACGGTGCACCAATGCTTCTGGCGTCAGGCAGCCATCGGAAGCTGTGGTATGGCTGT
GCAGGTCGTAAATCACTGCATAATTCGTGTCGCTCAAGGCGCACTCCCGTTCTGGATAATGTTTTTTGCG
CCGACATCATAACGGTTCTGGCAAATATTCTGAAATGAGCTGTTGACAATTAATCATCGGCTCGTATAAT
GTGTGGAATTGTGAGCGGATAACAATTTCACACAGGAAACAGTATTCATGTCCCCTATACTAGGTTATTG
GAAAATTAAGGGCCTTGTGCAACCCACTCGACTTCTTTTGGAATATCTTGAAGAAAAATATGAAGAGCAT
TTGTATGAGCGCGATGAAGGTGATAAATGGCGAAACAAAAAGTTTGAATTGGGTTTGGAGTTTCCCAATC
TTCCTTATTATATTGATGGTGATGTTAAATTAACACAGTCTATGGCCATCATACGTTATATAGCTGACAA
GCACAACATGTTGGGTGGTTGTCCAAAAGAGCGTGCAGAGATTTCAATGCTTGAAGGAGCGGTTTTGGAT
ATTAGATACGGTGTTTCGAGAATTGCATATAGTAAAGACTTTGAAACTCTCAAAGTTGATTTTCTTAGCA
AGCTACCTGAAATGCTGAAAATGTTCGAAGATCGTTTATGTCATAAAACATATTTAAATGGTGATCATGT
AACCCATCCTGACTTCATGTTGTATGACGCTCTTGATGTTGTTTTATACATGGACCCAATGTGCCTGGAT
GCGTTCCCAAAATTAGTTTGTTTTAAAAAACGTATTGAAGCTATCCCACAAATTGATAAGTACTTGAAAT
CCAGCAAGTATATAGCATGGCCTTTGCAGGGCTGGCAAGCCACGTTTGGTGGTGGCGACCATCCTCCAAA
ATCGGATCTGGTTCCGCGTGGATCCGGAAAGTTTGCTGGCAATCCTTGGTATTATGGCAAAGTCACCAGG
CATCAAGCAGAAATGGCATTAAATGAAAGAGGACATGAAGGGGATTTCCTCATTCGTGATAGTGAATCTT
CGCCAAATGATTTCTCAGTATCACTAAAAGCACAAGGGAAAAACAAGCATTTTAAAGTCCAACTAAAAGA
GACTGTCTACTGCATTGGGCAGCGTAAATTCAGCACCATGGAAGAACTTGTAGAACATTACAAAAAGGCA
CCAATTTTTACAAGTGAACAAGGAGAAAAATTATATCTTGTCAAGCATTTATCATGATACGCGGCCGCAT
CGTGACTGACTGACGATCTGCCTCGCGCGTTTCGGTGATGACGGTGAAAACCTCTGACACATGCAGCTCC
CGGAGACGGTCACAGCTTGTCTGTAAGCGGATGCCGGGAGCAGACAAGCCCGTCAGGGCGCGTCAGCGGG
TGTTGGCGGGTGTCGGGGCGCAGCCATGACCCAGTCACGTAGCGATAGCGGAGTGTATAATTCTTGAAGA
CGAAAGGGCCTCGTGATACGCCTATTTTTATAGGTTAATGTCATGATAATAATGGTTTCTTAGACGTCAG
GTGGCACTTTTCGGGGAAATGTGCGCGGAACCCCTATTTGTTTATTTTTCTAAATACATTCAAATATGTA
TCCGCTCATGAGACAATAACCCTGATAAATGCTTCAATAATATTGAAAAAGGAAGAGTATGAGTATTCAA
CATTTCCGTGTCGCCCTTATTCCCTTTTTTGCGGCATTTTGCCTTCCTGTTTTTGCTCACCCAGAAACGC
TGGTGAAAGTAAAAGATGCTGAAGATCAGTTGGGTGCACGAGTGGGTTACATCGAACTGGATCTCAACAG
CGGTAAGATCCTTGAGAGTTTTCGCCCCGAAGAACGTTTTCCAATGATGAGCACTTTTAAAGTTCTGCTA
TGTGGCGCGGTATTATCCCGTGTTGACGCCGGGCAAGAGCAACTCGGTCGCCGCATACACTATTCTCAGA
ATGACTTGGTTGAGTACTCACCAGTCACAGAAAAGCATCTTACGGATGGCATGACAGTAAGAGAATTATG
CAGTGCTGCCATAACCATGAGTGATAACACTGCGGCCAACTTACTTCTGACAACGATCGGAGGACCGAAG
GAGCTAACCGCTTTTTTGCACAACATGGGGGATCATGTAACTCGCCTTGATCGTTGGGAACCGGAGCTGA
ATGAAGCCATACCAAACGACGAGCGTGACACCACGATGCCTGCAGCAATGGCAACAACGTTGCGCAAACT
ATTAACTGGCGAACTACTTACTCTAGCTTCCCGGCAACAATTAATAGACTGGATGGAGGCGGATAAAGTT
GCAGGACCACTTCTGCGCTCGGCCCTTCCGGCTGGCTGGTTTATTGCTGATAAATCTGGAGCCGGTGAGC
GTGGGTCTCGCGGTATCATTGCAGCACTGGGGCCAGATGGTAAGCCCTCCCGTATCGTAGTTATCTACAC
GACGGGGAGTCAGGCAACTATGGATGAACGAAATAGACAGATCGCTGAGATAGGTGCCTCACTGATTAAG
CATTGGTAACTGTCAGACCAAGTTTACTCATATATACTTTAGATTGATTTAAAACTTCATTTTTAATTTA
AAAGGATCTAGGTGAAGATCCTTTTTGATAATCTCATGACCAAAATCCCTTAACGTGAGTTTTCGTTCCA
CTGAGCGTCAGACCCCGTAGAAAAGATCAAAGGATCTTCTTGAGATCCTTTTTTTCTGCGCGTAATCTGC
TGCTTGCAAACAAAAAAACCACCGCTACCAGCGGTGGTTTGTTTGCCGGATCAAGAGCTACCAACTCTTT
TTCCGAAGGTAACTGGCTTCAGCAGAGCGCAGATACCAAATACTGTCCTTCTAGTGTAGCCGTAGTTAGG
CCACCACTTCAAGAACTCTGTAGCACCGCCTACATACCTCGCTCTGCTAATCCTGTTACCAGTGGCTGCT
GCCAGTGGCGATAAGTCGTGTCTTACCGGGTTGGACTCAAGACGATAGTTACCGGATAAGGCGCAGCGGT
CGGGCTGAACGGGGGGTTCGTGCACACAGCCCAGCTTGGAGCGAACGACCTACACCGAACTGAGATACCT
ACAGCGTGAGCTATGAGAAAGCGCCACGCTTCCCGAAGGGAGAAAGGCGGACAGGTATCCGGTAAGCGGC
AGGGTCGGAACAGGAGAGCGCACGAGGGAGCTTCCAGGGGGAAACGCCTGGTATCTTTATAGTCCTGTCG
GGTTTCGCCACCTCTGACTTGAGCGTCGATTTTTGTGATGCTCGTCAGGGGGGCGGAGCCTATGGAAAAA
CGCCAGCAACGCGGCCTTTTTACGGTTCCTGGCCTTTTGCTGGCCTTTTGCTCACATGTTCTTTCCTGCG
TTATCCCCTGATTCTGTGGATAACCGTATTACCGCCTTTGAGTGAGCTGATACCGCTCGCCGCAGCCGAA
CGACCGAGCGCAGCGAGTCAGTGAGCGAGGAAGCGGAAGAGCGCCTGATGCGGTATTTTCTCCTTACGCA
TCTGTGCGGTATTTCACACCGCATAAATTCCGACACCATCGAATGGTGCAAAACCTTTCGCGGTATGGCA
TGATAGCGCCCGGAAGAGAGTCAATTCAGGGTGGTGAATGTGAAACCAGTAACGTTATACGATGTCGCAG
AGTATGCCGGTGTCTCTTATCAGACCGTTTCCCGCGTGGTGAACCAGGCCAGCCACGTTTCTGCGAAAAC
GCGGGAAAAAGTGGAAGCGGCGATGGCGGAGCTGAATTACATTCCCAACCGCGTGGCACAACAACTGGCG
GGCAAACAGTCGTTGCTGATTGGCGTTGCCACCTCCAGTCTGGCCCTGCACGCGCCGTCGCAAATTGTCG
CGGCGATTAAATCTCGCGCCGATCAACTGGGTGCCAGCGTGGTGGTGTCGATGGTAGAACGAAGCGGCGT
CGAAGCCTGTAAAGCGGCGGTGCACAATCTTCTCGCGCAACGCGTCAGTGGGCTGATCATTAACTATCCG
CTGGATGACCAGGATGCCATTGCTGTGGAAGCTGCCTGCACTAATGTTCCGGCGTTATTTCTTGATGTCT
CTGACCAGACACCCATCAACAGTATTATTTTCTCCCATGAAGACGGTACGCGACTGGGCGTGGAGCATCT
GGTCGCATTGGGTCACCAGCAAATCGCGCTGTTAGCGGGCCCATTAAGTTCTGTCTCGGCGCGTCTGCGT
CTGGCTGGCTGGCATAAATATCTCACTCGCAATCAAATTCAGCCGATAGCGGAACGGGAAGGCGACTGGA
GTGCCATGTCCGGTTTTCAACAAACCATGCAAATGCTGAATGAGGGCATCGTTCCCACTGCGATGCTGGT
TGCCAACGATCAGATGGCGCTGGGCGCAATGCGCGCCATTACCGAGTCCGGGCTGCGCGTTGGTGCGGAT
ATCTCGGTAGTGGGATACGACGATACCGAAGACAGCTCATGTTATATCCCGCCGTTAACCACCATCAAAC
AGGATTTTCGCCTGCTGGGGCAAACCAGCGTGGACCGCTTGCTGCAACTCTCTCAGGGCCAGGCGGTGAA
GGGCAATCAGCTGTTGCCCGTCTCACTGGTGAAAAGAAAAACCACCCTGGCGCCCAATACGCAAACCGCC
TCTCCCCGCGCGTTGGCCGATTCATTAATGCAGCTGGCACGACAGGTTTCCCGACTGGAAAGCGGGCAGT
GAGCGCAACGCAATTAATGTGAGTTAGCTCACTCATTAGGCACCCCAGGCTTTACACTTTATGCTTCCGG
CTCGTATGTTGTGTGGAATTGTGAGCGGATAACAATTTCACACAGGAAACAGCTATGACCATGATTACGG
ATTCACTGGCCGTCGTTTTACAACGTCGTGACTGGGAAAACCCTGGCGTTACCCAACTTAATCGCCTTGC
AGCACATCCCCCTTTCGCCAGCTGGCGTAATAGCGAAGAGGCCCGCACCGATCGCCCTTCCCAACAGTTG
CGCAGCCTGAATGGCGAATGGCGCTTTGCCTGGTTTCCGGCACCAGAAGCGGTGCCGGAAAGCTGGCTGG
AGTGCGATCTTCCTGAGGCCGATACTGTCGTCGTCCCCTCAAACTGGCAGATGCACGGTTACGATGCGCC
CATCTACACCAACGTAACCTATCCCATTACGGTCAATCCGCCGTTTGTTCCCACGGAGAATCCGACGGGT
TGTTACTCGCTCACATTTAATGTTGATGAAAGCTGGCTACAGGAAGGCCAGACGCGAATTATTTTTGATG
GCGTTGGAATT
Features (pLannotate 1.2.2; 17 found; start..end, strand, type, name):
      6..107     -  CDS            yciV (fragment): RNAAM_ECOLI - Also known as trpH From Escherichia coli (strain K12).
    183..211     +  promoter       tac promoter: strong E. coli promoter; hybrid between the trp and lac UV5 promoters
    219..235     +  protein_bind   lac operator: The lac repressor binds to the lac operator to inhibit transcription in E. coli. This inhibition can be relieved by adding lactose or isopropyl-β-D-thiogalactopyranoside (IPTG). lac repressor encoded by lacI
    258..911     +  CDS            GST26_SCHJA: Experimental evidence at protein level: Swiss-Prot protein existence level 1. GST isoenzymes appear to play a central role in the parasite detoxification system. Other functions are also suspected including a role in increasing the solubility of haematin in the parasite gut. From Schistosoma japonicum (Blood fluke).
    903..1244    +  CDS            NCK1 (fragment): NCK1_HUMAN - Also known as NCK. Experimental evidence at protein level: Swiss-Prot protein existence level 1. Adapter protein which associates with tyrosine-phosphorylated growth factor receptors, such as KDR and PDGFRB, or their cellular substrates. Maintains low levels of EIF2S1 phosphorylation by promoting its dephosphorylation by PP1. Plays a role in the DNA damage response, not in the detection of the damage by ATM/ATR, but for efficient activation of downstream effectors, such as that of CHEK2. Plays a role in ELK1-dependent transcriptional activation in response to activated Ras signali
   1278..1317    +  CDS            rop (fragment): Rop protein, which maintains plasmids at low copy number; rop
   1419..1459    +  misc_feature   bom (fragment): basis of mobility region from pBR322
   1564..1668    +  promoter       AmpR promoter: bla
   1669..2529    +  CDS            AmpR: β-lactamase; bla; confers resistance to ampicillin, carbenicillin, and related antibiotics
   2700..3288    +  rep_origin     ori: high-copy-number ColE1/pMB1/pBR322/pUC origin of replication
   3474..3525    -  misc_feature   bom (fragment): basis of mobility region from pBR322
   3532..3609    +  promoter       lacIq promoter: lacI (mutant); In the lacIq allele, a single base change in the promoter boosts expression of the lacI gene about 10-fold.
   3610..4692    +  CDS            lacI: lac repressor; lacI; The lac repressor binds to the lac operator to inhibit transcription in E. coli. This inhibition can be relieved by adding lactose or isopropyl-β-D-thiogalactopyranoside (IPTG).
   4705..4726    +  protein_bind   CAP binding site: CAP binding activates transcription in the presence of cAMP. E. coli catabolite activator protein
   4741..4771    +  promoter       lac promoter: promoter for the E. coli lac operon
   4779..4795    +  protein_bind   lac operator: The lac repressor binds to the lac operator to inhibit transcription in E. coli. This inhibition can be relieved by adding lactose or isopropyl-β-D-thiogalactopyranoside (IPTG). lac repressor encoded by lacI
   4815..4988    +  CDS            lacZα: LacZα fragment of β-galactosidase; lacZ fragment
