[The description below was written by a language model from this plasmid's Addgene catalogue record and pLannotate feature annotations shown in this document.]
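Description:
pGEX Nck-SH2 is a bacterial expression plasmid built on the pGEX2T backbone for producing the SH2 domain of the human adaptor protein NCK1 as a glutathione S-transferase fusion in E. coli. The insert, about 329 bp cloned between BamHI and NotI sites that both remain intact, encodes amino acids 275-377 of NCK1. It sits in frame downstream of the Schistosoma japonicum GST coding sequence and a thrombin cleavage site, both supplied by the backbone. The thrombin site allows the GST moiety to be removed after purification. The depositor notes a fusion protein of roughly 37 kDa.

Expression is driven by the tac promoter, a strong trp/lac hybrid, followed by a lac operator. The plasmid also carries lacI under the lacIq promoter, so transcription is repressed by plasmid-encoded lac repressor until it is induced with IPTG, independent of the host genotype. Propagation relies on a ColE1/pBR322-type origin, and selection is through the β-lactamase (AmpR) gene conferring ampicillin resistance. The catalogue lists the plasmid as low copy, whereas the automated annotation labels the origin generically as high-copy, and only a fragment of rop is detected. The other annotated elements are backbone remnants typical of pGEX vectors: bom fragments, a lac promoter/operator with a lacZα fragment downstream of lacI, and a small yciV fragment.

The associated publication concerns high-throughput phosphotyrosine profiling with SH2 domains. This suggests that the purified GST-Nck SH2 protein serves as a probe or affinity reagent for detecting and capturing tyrosine-phosphorylated binding partners.
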