Addgene plasmid #46457: pGEX Nck-SH2
Depositing lab: Bruce Mayer. Depositing organization: University of Connecticut Health Center. Publication: High-throughput phosphotyrosine profiling using SH2 domains. Machida K, Thompson CM, Dierck K, Jablonowski K, Karkkainen S, Liu B, Zhang H, Nash PD, Newman DK, Nollau P, Pawson T, Renkema GH, Saksela K, Schiller MR, Shin DG, Mayer BJ. Mol Cell. 2007 Jun 22;26(6):899-915. 10.1016/j.molcel.2007.05.031 PubMed 17588523.
Backbone
  Vector backbone: pGEX2T
  Backbone manufacturer: GE Healthcare Biosciences
  Backbone size w/o insert (bp): 4900
  Vector type: Bacterial Expression
Growth in bacteria
  Bacterial resistance: Ampicillin, 100 μg/mL
  Growth temperature: 37°C
  Growth strain: DH5alpha
  Copy number: Low Copy
Gene/Insert
  Gene/Insert name: Nck (alt names: NCK1; NCK; MGC12668; NCKalpha; NCK1)
  Species: H. sapiens (human)
  Insert size (bp): 329
  Mutation: contains amino acids 275-377
  Entrez Gene: NCK1 (a.k.a. NCK, NCKalpha, nck-1)
  Promoter: Tac
  Tag / fusion protein: GST (N terminal on backbone); Thrombin site (N terminal on backbone)
  Cloning method: Restriction Enzyme; 5′ cloning site BamHI (not destroyed); 3′ cloning site NotI (not destroyed)
  Sequencing primers: 5′ pGEX-5; 3′ pGEX-3
Terms and licenses: Academic/Nonprofit Terms; Industry Terms: Not Available to Industry
Depositor comments: The molecular weight of the GST fusion protein is approximately 37 kDa
How to cite: pGEX Nck-SH2 was a gift from Bruce Mayer (Addgene plasmid # 46457 ; http://n2t.net/addgene:46457 ; RRID:Addgene_46457)
