>Addgene plasmid #46457 | pGEX Nck-SH2 | depositor partial sequence | sequence record 65636 | Insert sequence
GGATCCGGAAAGTTTGCTGGCAATCCTTGGTATTATGGCAAAGTCACCAGGCATCAAGCAGAAATGGCAT
TAAATGAAAGAGGACATGAAGGGGATTTCCTCATTCGTGATAGTGAATCTTCGCCAAATGATTTCTCAGT
ATCACTAAAAGCACAAGGGAAAAACAAGCATTTTAAAGTCCAACTAAAAGAGACTGTCTACTGCATTGGG
CAGCGTAAATTCAGCACCATGGAAGAACTTGTAGAACATTACAAAAAGGCACCAATTTTTACAAGTGAAC
AAGGAGAAAAATTATATCTTGTCAAGCATTTATCATGATACGCGGCCGC
