>Addgene plasmid #46457 | pGEX Nck-SH2 | addgene partial sequence | sequence record 66751 | pGEX5
TCCGCGTGGATCCGGAAAGTTTGCTGGCAATCCTTGGTATTATGGCAAAGTCACCAGGCATCAAGCAGAA
ATGGCATTAAATGAAAGAGGACATGAAGGGGATTTCCTCATTCGTGATAGTGAATCTTCGCCAAATGATT
TCTCAGTATCACTAAAAGCACAAGGGAAAAACAAGCATTTTAAAGTCCAACTAAAAGAGACTGTCTACTG
CATTGGGCAGCGTAAATTCAGCACCATGGAAGAACTTGTAGAACATTACAAAAAGGCACCAATTTTTACA
AGTGAACAAGGAGAAAAATTATATCTTGTCAAGCATTTATCATGATACGCGGCCGCATCGTGACTGACTG
ACGATCTGCCTCGCGCGTTTCGGTGATGACGGTGAAAACCTCTGACACATGCAGCTCCCGGAGACGGTCA
CAGCTTGTCTGTAAGCGGATGCCGGGAGCAGACAAGCCCGTCAGGGCGCGTCAGCGGGTGTTGGCGGGTG
TCGGGGCGCAGCCATGACCCAGTCACGTAGCGATAGCGGAGTGTATAATTCTTGAAGACGAAAGGGCCTC
GTGATACGCCTATTTTTATAGGTTAATGTCATGATAATAATGGTTTCTTAGACGTCAGGTGGCACTTTTC
GGGGAAATGTGCGCGGAACCCCTATTTGTTTATTTTTCTAAATACATTCAAATATGTATCCGCTCATGAG
ACAATAACCCTGATAAATGCTTCAATAATATTGAAAAAGGAAGAGTATGAGTATTCAACATTTCCGTGTC
GCCCTTATTCCCTTTTTTGCGGCATTTTGCCTTCCTGTTTTTGCTCACCCACAAACGCTGGTGAAAAAAA
AAAA
